>Addgene plasmid #177200 | pLenti PKAKTRn-Clover | addgene full sequence | sequence record 356282 | Addgene NGS Result
TTCGGCCTATTGGTTAAAAAATGAGCTGATTTAACAAAAATTTAACGCGAATTTTAACAAAATATTAACG
CTTACAATTTAGGTGGCACTTTTCGGGGAAATGTGCGCGGAACCCCTATTTGTTTATTTTTCTAAATACA
TTCAAATATGTATCCGCTCATGAGACAATAACCCTGATAAATGCTTCAATAATATTGAAAAAGGAAGAGT
ATGAGTATTCAACATTTCCGTGTCGCCCTTATTCCCTTTTTTGCGGCATTTTGCCTTCCTGTTTTTGCTC
ACCCAGAAACGCTGGTGAAAGTAAAAGATGCTGAAGATCAGTTGGGTGCACGAGTGGGTTACATCGAACT
GGATCTCAACAGCGGTAAGATCCTTGAGAGTTTTCGCCCCGAAGAACGTTTTCCAATGATGAGCACTTTT
AAAGTTCTGCTATGTGGCGCGGTATTATCCCGTATTGACGCCGGGCAAGAGCAACTCGGTCGCCGCATAC
ACTATTCTCAGAATGACTTGGTTGAGTACTCACCAGTCACAGAAAAGCATCTTACGGATGGCATGACAGT
AAGAGAATTATGCAGTGCTGCCATAACCATGAGTGATAACACTGCGGCCAACTTACTTCTGACAACGATC
GGAGGACCGAAGGAGCTAACCGCTTTTTTGCACAACATGGGGGATCATGTAACTCGCCTTGATCGTTGGG
AACCGGAGCTGAATGAAGCCATACCAAACGACGAGCGTGACACCACGATGCCTGTAGCAATGGCAACAAC
GTTGCGCAAACTATTAACTGGCGAACTACTTACTCTAGCTTCCCGGCAACAATTAATAGACTGGATGGAG
GCGGATAAAGTTGCAGGACCACTTCTGCGCTCGGCCCTTCCGGCTGGCTGGTTTATTGCTGATAAATCTG
GAGCCGGTGAGCGTGGGTCTCGCGGTATCATTGCAGCACTGGGGCCAGATGGTAAGCCCTCCCGTATCGT
AGTTATCTACACGACGGGGAGTCAGGCAACTATGGATGAACGAAATAGACAGATCGCTGAGATAGGTGCC
TCACTGATTAAGCATTGGTAACTGTCAGACCAAGTTTACTCATATATACTTTAGATTGATTTAAAACTTC
ATTTTTAATTTAAAAGGATCTAGGTGAAGATCCTTTTTGATAATCTCATGACCAAAATCCCTTAACGTGA
GTTTTCGTTCCACTGAGCGTCAGACCCCGTAGAAAAGATCAAAGGATCTTCTTGAGATCCTTTTTTTCTG
CGCGTAATCTGCTGCTTGCAAACAAAAAAACCACCGCTACCAGCGGTGGTTTGTTTGCCGGATCAAGAGC
TACCAACTCTTTTTCCGAAGGTAACTGGCTTCAGCAGAGCGCAGATACCAAATACTGTTCTTCTAGTGTA
GCCGTAGTTAGGCCACCACTTCAAGAACTCTGTAGCACCGCCTACATACCTCGCTCTGCTAATCCTGTTA
CCAGTGGCTGCTGCCAGTGGCGATAAGTCGTGTCTTACCGGGTTGGACTCAAGACGATAGTTACCGGATA
AGGCGCAGCGGTCGGGCTGAACGGGGGGTTCGTGCACACAGCCCAGCTTGGAGCGAACGACCTACACCGA
ACTGAGATACCTACAGCGTGAGCTATGAGAAAGCGCCACGCTTCCCGAAGGGAGAAAGGCGGACAGGTAT
CCGGTAAGCGGCAGGGTCGGAACAGGAGAGCGCACGAGGGAGCTTCCAGGGGGAAACGCCTGGTATCTTT
ATAGTCCTGTCGGGTTTCGCCACCTCTGACTTGAGCGTCGATTTTTGTGATGCTCGTCAGGGGGGCGGAG
CCTATGGAAAAACGCCAGCAACGCGGCCTTTTTACGGTTCCTGGCCTTTTGCTGGCCTTTTGCTCACATG
TTCTTTCCTGCGTTATCCCCTGATTCTGTGGATAACCGTATTACCGCCTTTGAGTGAGCTGATACCGCTC
GCCGCAGCCGAACGACCGAGCGCAGCGAGTCAGTGAGCGAGGAAGCGGAAGAGCGCCCAATACGCAAACC
GCCTCTCCCCGCGCGTTGGCCGATTCATTAATGCAGCTGGCACGACAGGTTTCCCGACTGGAAAGCGGGC
AGTGAGCGCAACGCAATTAATGTGAGTTAGCTCACTCATTAGGCACCCCAGGCTTTACACTTTATGCTTC
CGGCTCGTATGTTGTGTGGAATTGTGAGCGGATAACAATTTCACACAGGAAACAGCTATGACCATGATTA
CGCCAAGCGCGCAATTAACCCTCACTAAAGGGAACAAAAGCTGGAGCTGCAAGCTTAATGTAGTCTTATG
CAATACTCTTGTAGTCTTGCAACATGGTAACGATGAGTTAGCAACATGCCTTACAAGGAGAGAAAAAGCA
CCGTGCATGCCGATTGGTGGAAGTAAGGTGGTACGATCGTGCCTTATTAGGAAGGCAACAGACGGGTCTG
ACATGGATTGGACGAACCACTGAATTGCCGCATTGCAGAGATATTGTATTTAAGTGCCTAGCTCGATACA
TAAACGGGTCTCTCTGGTTAGACCAGATCTGAGCCTGGGAGCTCTCTGGCTAACTAGGGAACCCACTGCT
TAAGCCTCAATAAAGCTTGCCTTGAGTGCTTCAAGTAGTGTGTGCCCGTCTGTTGTGTGACTCTGGTAAC
TAGAGATCCCTCAGACCCTTTTAGTCAGTGTGGAAAATCTCTAGCAGTGGCGCCCGAACAGGGACTTGAA
AGCGAAAGGGAAACCAGAGGAGCTCTCTCGACGCAGGACTCGGCTTGCTGAAGCGCGCACGGCAAGAGGC
GAGGGGCGGCGACTGGTGAGTACGCCAAAAATTTTGACTAGCGGAGGCTAGAAGGAGAGAGATGGGTGCG
AGAGCGTCAGTATTAAGCGGGGGAGAATTAGATCGCGATGGGAAAAAATTCGGTTAAGGCCAGGGGGAAA
GAAAAAATATAAATTAAAACATATAGTATGGGCAAGCAGGGAGCTAGAACGATTCGCAGTTAATCCTGGC
CTGTTAGAAACATCAGAAGGCTGTAGACAAATACTGGGACAGCTACAACCATCCCTTCAGACAGGATCAG
AAGAACTTAGATCATTATATAATACAGTAGCAACCCTCTATTGTGTGCATCAAAGGATAGAGATAAAAGA
CACCAAGGAAGCTTTAGACAAGATAGAGGAAGAGCAAAACAAAAGTAAGACCACCGCACAGCAAGCGGCC
GCTGATCTTCAGACCTGGAGGAGGAGATATGAGGGACAATTGGAGAAGTGAATTATATAAATATAAAGTA
GTAAAAATTGAACCATTAGGAGTAGCACCCACCAAGGCAAAGAGAAGAGTGGTGCAGAGAGAAAAAAGAG
CAGTGGGAATAGGAGCTTTGTTCCTTGGGTTCTTGGGAGCAGCAGGAAGCACTATGGGCGCAGCGTCAAT
GACGCTGACGGTACAGGCCAGACAATTATTGTCTGGTATAGTGCAGCAGCAGAACAATTTGCTGAGGGCT
ATTGAGGCGCAACAGCATCTGTTGCAACTCACAGTCTGGGGCATCAAGCAGCTCCAGGCAAGAATCCTGG
CTGTGGAAAGATACCTAAAGGATCAACAGCTCCTGGGGATTTGGGGTTGCTCTGGAAAACTCATTTGCAC
CACTGCTGTGCCTTGGAATGCTAGTTGGAGTAATAAATCTCTGGAACAGATTTGGAATCACACGACCTGG
ATGGAGTGGGACAGAGAAATTAACAATTACACAAGCTTAATACACTCCTTAATTGAAGAATCGCAAAACC
AGCAAGAAAAGAATGAACAAGAATTATTGGAATTAGATAAATGGGCAAGTTTGTGGAATTGGTTTAACAT
AACAAATTGGCTGTGGTATATAAAATTATTCATAATGATAGTAGGAGGCTTGGTAGGTTTAAGAATAGTT
TTTGCTGTACTTTCTATAGTGAATAGAGTTAGGCAGGGATATTCACCATTATCGTTTCAGACCCACCTCC
CAACCCCGAGGGGACCCGACAGGCCCGAAGGAATAGAAGAAGAAGGTGGAGAGAGAGACAGAGACAGATC
CATTCGATTAGTGAACGGATCTCGACGGTATCGGTTAACTTTTAAAAGAAAAGGGGGGATTGGGGGGTAC
AGTGCAGGGGAAAGAATAGTAGACATAATAGCAACAGACATACAAACTAAAGAATTACAAAAACAAATTA
CAAAAATTCAAAATTTTATCGATCACGAGACTAGCCTCGAGAAGCTTGATATCGAATTCCACGGGGTTGG
GGTTGCGCCTTTTCCAAGGCAGCCCTGGGTTTGCGCAGGGACGCGGCTGCTCTGGGCGTGGTTCCGGGAA
ACGCAGCGGCGCCGACCCTGGGTCTCGCACATTCTTCACGTCCGTTCGCAGCGTCACCCGGATCTTCGCC
GCTACCCTTGTGGGCCCCCCGGCGACGCTTCCTGCTCCGCCCCTAAGTCGGGAAGGTTCCTTGCGGTTCG
CGGCGTGCCGGACGTGACAAACGGAAGCCGCACGTCTCACTAGTACCCTCGCAGACGGACAGCGCCAGGG
AGCAATGGCAGCGCGCCGACCGCGATGGGCTGTGGCCAATAGCGGCTGCTCAGCAGGGCGCGCCGAGAGC
AGCGGCCGGGAAGGGGCGGTGCGGGAGGCGGGGTGTGGGGCGGTAGTGTGGGCCCTGTTCCTGCCCGCGC
GGTGTTCCGCATTCTGCAAGCCTCCGGAGCGCACGTCGGCAGTCGGCTCCCTCGTTGACCGAATCACCGA
CCTCTCTCCCCAGGGGGATCCACCGGTTCGTCGACTAGTCCAGTGTGGTGGAATTCTGCAGATATCAACA
AGTTTGTACAAAAAAGCAGGCTCCACCATGGAGATGCCAGAGGAACCCGCCAACAGTGGGCATTCACTAC
CCCCGGTTTATATTTACAGTCCCGAGTATAGCATCTTCGATTCACTAGTTAAGGTTAAGCGAAATCCTAC
TGTGGTCAACGAAGATGAAGCACCCTCCAAACGAAAGCGTTCTTTGCCGATAAGCTCGAGGTTAGAGCGT
CTGACCCTCCAGTCCTCTACAAGTCCTGCAGGAATGGTGAGCAAGGGCGAGGAGCTGTTCACCGGGGTTG
TGCCCATCCTGGTCGAGCTGGACGGCGACGTAAACGGCCACAAGTTCAGCGTCCGCGGCGAGGGCGAGGG
CGATGCCACCAACGGCAAGCTGACCCTGAAGTTCATCTGCACCACCGGCAAGCTGCCCGTGCCCTGGCCC
ACCCTCGTGACCACCTTCGGCTACGGCGTGGCCTGCTTCAGCCGCTACCCCGACCACATGAAGCAGCACG
ACTTCTTCAAGTCCGCCATGCCCGAAGGCTACGTCCAGGAGCGCACCATCTCTTTCAAGGACGACGGAAC
CTACAAGACCCGCGCCGAGGTGAAGTTCGAGGGCGACACCCTGGTGAACCGCATCGAGCTGAAGGGCATC
GACTTCAAGGAGGACGGCAACATCCTGGGGCACAAGCTGGAGTACAACTTCAACAGCCACAACGTCTATA
TCACGGCCGACAAGCAGAAGAACGGCATCAAGGCTAACTTCAAGATCCGCCACAACGTTGAGGACGGCAG
CGTGCAGCTCGCCGACCACTACCAGCAGAACACCCCCATCGGCGACGGCCCCGTGCTGCTGCCCGACAAC
CACTACCTGAGCCATCAGTCCGCCCTGAGCAAAGACCCCAACGAGAAGCGCGATCACATGGTCCTGCTGG
AGTTCGTGACCGCCGCCTAAGCGGCCGCACTCGAGATATCTAGACCCAGCTTTCTTGTACAAAGTGGTTG
ATATCCAGCACAGTGGCGGCCGCTCGACAATCAACCTCTGGATTACAAAATTTGTGAAAGATTGACTGGT
ATTCTTAACTATGTTGCTCCTTTTACGCTATGTGGATACGCTGCTTTAATGCCTTTGTATCATGCTATTG
CTTCCCGTATGGCTTTCATTTTCTCCTCCTTGTATAAATCCTGGTTGCTGTCTCTTTATGAGGAGTTGTG
GCCCGTTGTCAGGCAACGTGGCGTGGTGTGCACTGTGTTTGCTGACGCAACCCCCACTGGTTGGGGCATT
GCCACCACCTGTCAGCTCCTTTCCGGGACTTTCGCTTTCCCCCTCCCTATTGCCACGGCGGAACTCATCG
CCGCCTGCCTTGCCCGCTGCTGGACAGGGGCTCGGCTGTTGGGCACTGACAATTCCGTGGTGTTGTCGGG
GAAGCTGACGTCCTTTCCATGGCTGCTCGCCTGTGTTGCCACCTGGATTCTGCGCGGGACGTCCTTCTGC
TACGTCCCTTCGGCCCTCAATCCAGCGGACCTTCCTTCCCGCGGCCTGCTGCCGGCTCTGCGGCCTCTTC
CGCGTCTTCGCCTTCGCCCTCAGACGAGTCGGATCTCCCTTTGGGCCGCCTCCCCGCCTGGAATTCTACC
GGGTAGGGGAGGCGCTTTTCCCAAGGCAGTCTGGAGCATGCGCTTTAGCAGCCCCGCTGGGCACTTGGCG
CTACACAAGTGGCCTCTGGCCTCGCACACATTCCACATCCACCGGTAGGCGCCAACCGGCTCCGTTCTTT
GGTGGCCCCTTCGCGCCACCTTCTACTCCTCCCCTAGTCAGGAAGTTCCCCCCCGCCCCGCAGCTCGCGT
CGTGCAGGACGTGACAAATGGAAGTAGCACGTCTCACTAGTCTCGTGCAGATGGACAGCACCGCTGAGCA
ATGGAAGCGGGTAGGCCTTTGGGGCAGCGGCCAATAGCAGCTTTGCTCCTTCGCTTTCTGGGCTCAGAGG
CTGGGAAGGGGTGGGTCCGGGGGCGGGCTCAGGGGCGGGCTCAGGGGCGGGGCGGGCGCCCGAAGGTCCT
CCGGAGGCCCGGCATTCTGCACGCTTCAAAAGCGCACGTCTGCCGCGCTGTTCTCCTCTTCCTCATCTCC
GGGCCTTTCGACCTGCAGCCCAAGCTTACCATGACCGAGTACAAGCCCACGGTGCGCCTCGCCACCCGCG
ACGACGTCCCCAGGGCCGTACGCACCCTCGCCGCCGCGTTCGCCGACTACCCCGCCACGCGCCACACCGT
CGATCCGGACCGCCACATCGAGCGGGTCACCGAGCTGCAAGAACTCTTCCTCACGCGCGTCGGGCTCGAC
ATCGGCAAGGTGTGGGTCGCGGACGACGGCGCCGCGGTGGCGGTCTGGACCACGCCGGAGAGCGTCGAAG
CGGGGGCGGTGTTCGCCGAGATCGGCCCGCGCATGGCCGAGTTGAGCGGTTCCCGGCTGGCCGCGCAGCA
ACAGATGGAAGGCCTCCTGGCGCCGCACCGGCCCAAGGAGCCCGCGTGGTTCCTGGCCACCGTCGGCGTC
TCGCCCGACCACCAGGGCAAGGGTCTGGGCAGCGCCGTCGTGCTCCCCGGAGTGGAGGCGGCCGAGCGCG
CCGGGGTGCCCGCCTTCCTGGAGACCTCCGCGCCCCGCAACCTCCCCTTCTACGAGCGGCTCGGCTTCAC
CGTCACCGCCGACGTCGAGGTGCCCGAAGGACCGCGCACCTGGTGCATGACCCGCAAGCCCGGTGCCTGA
CGCCCGCCCCACGACCCGCAGCGCCCGACCGAAAGGAGCGCACGACCCCATGCATCTCGAGGGCCCGGTA
CCTTTAAGACCAATGACTTACAAGGCAGCTGTAGATCTTAGCCACTTTTTAAAAGAAAAGGGGGGACTGG
AAGGGCTAGCTCACTCCCAACGAAGACAAGATCTGCTTTTTGCTTGTACTGGGTCTCTCTGGTTAGACCA
GATCTGAGCCTGGGAGCTCTCTGGCTAACTAGGGAACCCACTGCTTAAGCCTCAATAAAGCTTGCCTTGA
GTGCTTCAAGTAGTGTGTGCCCGTCTGTTGTGTGACTCTGGTAACTAGAGATCCCTCAGACCCTTTTAGT
CAGTGTGGAAAATCTCTAGCAGTAGTAGTTCATGTCATCTTATTATTCAGTATTTATAACTTGCAAAGAA
ATGAATATCAGAGAGTGAGAGGAACTTGTTTATTGCAGCTTATAATGGTTACAAATAAAGCAATAGCATC
ACAAATTTCACAAATAAAGCATTTTTTTCACTGCATTCTAGTTGTGGTTTGTCCAAACTCATCAATGTAT
CTTATCATGTCTGGCTCTAGCTATCCCGCCCCTAACTCCGCCCATCCCGCCCCTAACTCCGCCCAGTTCC
GCCCATTCTCCGCCCCATGGCTGACTAATTTTTTTTATTTATGCAGAGGCCGAGGCCGCCTCGGCCTCTG
AGCTATTCCAGAAGTAGTGAGGAGGCTTTTTTGGAGGCCTAGGGACGTACCCAATTCGCCCTATAGTGAG
TCGTATTACGCGCGCTCACTGGCCGTCGTTTTACAACGTCGTGACTGGGAAAACCCTGGCGTTACCCAAC
TTAATCGCCTTGCAGCACATCCCCCTTTCGCCAGCTGGCGTAATAGCGAAGAGGCCCGCACCGATCGCCC
TTCCCAACAGTTGCGCAGCCTGAATGGCGAATGGG
[124 nt withheld, positions 8506-8629]
C
[91 nt withheld, positions 8631-8721]
A
[49 nt withheld, positions 8723-8771]
CCTTTGACGTTGGAGTCCACGTTCTTT
[37 nt withheld, positions 8799-8835]
ACCCTATCTCGGTCTATTCTTTTGATTTATAAGGGATTTTGCCGAT
Features (pLannotate 1.2.2; 31 found; start..end, strand, type, name):
    106..210     +  promoter       AmpR promoter: bla
    211..1071    +  CDS            AmpR: β-lactamase; bla; confers resistance to ampicillin, carbenicillin, and related antibiotics
   1242..1830    +  rep_origin     ori: high-copy-number ColE1/pMB1/pBR322/pUC origin of replication
   2013..2105    +  CDS            lacI (fragment): lac repressor; lacI; The lac repressor binds to the lac operator to inhibit transcription in E. coli. This inhibition can be relieved by adding lactose or isopropyl-β-D-thiogalactopyranoside (IPTG).
   2118..2139    +  protein_bind   CAP binding site: CAP binding activates transcription in the presence of cAMP. E. coli catabolite activator protein
   2154..2184    +  promoter       lac promoter: promoter for the E. coli lac operon
   2192..2208    +  protein_bind   lac operator: The lac repressor binds to the lac operator to inhibit transcription in E. coli. This inhibition can be relieved by adding lactose or isopropyl-β-D-thiogalactopyranoside (IPTG). lac repressor encoded by lacI
   2253..2271    +  promoter       T3 promoter: promoter for bacteriophage T3 RNA polymerase
   2299..2525    +  promoter       RSV promoter: Rous sarcoma virus enhancer/promoter
   2526..2706    +  LTR            5' LTR (truncated): truncated 5' long terminal repeat (LTR) from HIV-1
   2753..2878    +  misc_feature   HIV-1 Ψ: packaging signal of human immunodeficiency virus type 1
   2862..3225    +  CDS            HIV-1 gag (fragment): gag protein from human immunodeficiency virus 1; gag
   3371..3604    +  misc_feature   RRE: The Rev response element (RRE) of HIV-1 allows for Rev-dependent mRNA export from the nucleus to the cytoplasm.
   3981..4081    +  CDS            Rev (fragment): human immunodeficiency virus 1 (HIV-1) Rev protein; rev; enhances nuclear export of unspliced and incompletely spliced viral mRNAs
   4100..4217    +  misc_feature   cPPT/CTS: central polypurine tract and central termination sequence of HIV-1
   4237..4260    -  misc_feature   MCS (fragment): pBluescript multiple cloning site
   4263..4773    +  promoter       hPGK promoter: human phosphoglycerate kinase 1 promoter
   4828..4852    +  protein_bind   attB1: mutant version of attB; recombination site for the Gateway® BP reaction BP Clonase™
   4858..4977    +  CDS            Hdac8 (fragment): HDAC8_MOUSE - Experimental evidence at protein level: Swiss-Prot protein existence level 1. Responsible for the deacetylation of lysine residues on the N-terminal part of the core histones (H2A, H2B, H3 and H4). Histone deacetylation gives a tag for epigenetic repression and plays an important role in transcriptional regulation, cell cycle progression and developmental events. Histone deacetylases act via the formation of large multiprotein complexes. Also involved in the deacetylation of cohesin complex protein SMC3 regulating release of cohesin complexes from chromatin. May play a role in sm
   5074..5757    +  CDS            Clover: Clover is a basic (constitutively fluorescent) green/yellow fluorescent protein published in 2012, derived from Aequorea victoria. It is reported to be a rapidly-maturing weak dimer with high acid sensitivity.
   5784..5808    -  protein_bind   attB2: mutant version of attB; recombination site for the Gateway® BP reaction BP Clonase™
   5839..6427    +  misc_feature   WPRE: woodchuck hepatitis virus posttranscriptional regulatory element
   6441..6940    +  promoter       PGK promoter: mouse phosphoglycerate kinase 1 promoter
   6961..7560    +  CDS            PuroR: puromycin N-acetyltransferase; pac from Streptomyces alboniger; confers resistance to puromycin
   7628..7765    +  CDS            nef (fragment): NEF_HV1LA - Experimental evidence at protein level: Swiss-Prot protein existence level 1. Extracellular Nef protein targets CD4(+) T-lymphocytes for apoptosis by interacting with CXCR4 surface receptors. From Human immunodeficiency virus type 1 group M subtype B (isolate Lai) (HIV-1).
   7751..7931    +  LTR            5' LTR (truncated): truncated 5' long terminal repeat (LTR) from HIV-1
   8003..8124    +  polyA_signal   SV40 poly(A) signal: SV40 polyadenylation signal
   8164..8299    +  rep_origin     SV40 ori: SV40 origin of replication
   8320..8338    -  promoter       T7 promoter: promoter for bacteriophage T7 RNA polymerase
   8346..8501    +  CDS            lacZα (fragment): LacZα fragment of β-galactosidase; lacZ fragment
   8506..53      +  rep_origin     f1 ori (across the origin) (sequence partly withheld): f1 bacteriophage origin of replication; arrow indicates direction of (+) strand synthesis
