[The description below was written by a language model from this plasmid's Addgene catalogue record and pLannotate feature annotations shown in this document.]
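Description:
pLenti PKAKTRn-Clover is an 8.9 kb lentiviral mammalian expression plasmid built on the pLenti PGK Puro backbone. In bacteria it is maintained through a high-copy ColE1/pUC-type origin and ampicillin resistance (AmpR); an f1 origin and remnants of a pBluescript-style lac/lacZα region with T3 and T7 promoters are also present. The transfer cassette has a third-generation-style layout: an RSV promoter drives a truncated HIV-1 5' LTR, followed by the Ψ packaging signal with a gag fragment, the Rev response element for Rev-dependent export of the genomic RNA, and the cPPT/CTS. A second truncated LTR closes the cassette, followed by an SV40 polyadenylation signal and SV40 origin. Producing virus would require packaging and envelope functions supplied in trans.

The payload was introduced by Gateway cloning and sits between attB1 and attB2 sites downstream of a human PGK promoter. It is a synthetic fusion, PKAKTRnew-mClover, in which the PKAKTR sensor module is joined to the green/yellow fluorescent protein Clover. The annotation software flags a short segment at the start of the sensor as resembling an Hdac8 fragment, which may reflect the origin of part of the sensor sequence, though the record does not explain the sensor's design. The name suggests a revised PKA kinase translocation reporter, a class of reporter that reads out kinase activity through the subcellular distribution of fluorescence, but this is an inference from the name. A WPRE follows the insert to enhance transcript expression, and a separate mouse PGK promoter drives puromycin N-acetyltransferase for selecting transduced cells. The construct serves to generate stable reporter cell lines for live-cell imaging, and the associated publication concerns dynamic cellular phenotypic screens.
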