Addgene plasmid #177200: pLenti PKAKTRn-Clover
Purpose: Lentiviral vector encoding PKAKTRnew-Clover
Depositing lab: Markus Covert. Depositing organization: Stanford University. Publication: A multiplexed epitope barcoding strategy that enables dynamic cellular phenotypic screens. Kudo T, Lane K, Covert MW. Cell Syst. 2022 May 18;13(5):376-387.e8. doi: 10.1016/j.cels.2022.02.006. Epub 2022 Mar 21. PubMed 35316656.
Backbone
  Vector backbone: pLenti PGK Puro
  Vector type: Mammalian Expression, Lentiviral
  Selectable markers: Puromycin
Growth in bacteria
  Bacterial resistance: Ampicillin, 100 μg/mL
  Growth temperature: 30°C
  Growth strain: NEB Stable
  Copy number: High Copy
Gene/Insert
  Gene/Insert name: PKAKTRnew-mClover
  Species: Synthetic
  Promoter: PGK
  Cloning method: Gateway Cloning
  Sequencing primers: 5′ CGTCGCCGTCCAGCTCGACCAG; 3′ CATGGTCCTGCTGGAGTTCGTG
Terms and licenses: Academic/Nonprofit Terms; Industry Terms: Not Available to Industry
How to cite: pLenti PKAKTRn-Clover was a gift from Markus Covert (Addgene plasmid # 177200 ; http://n2t.net/addgene:177200 ; RRID:Addgene_177200)
